Addgene plasmid #246582: pTW411a
Purpose: different combination of A. thaliana and N. tabacum Rubisco assembly factors
Depositing lab: Tina Wang. Depositing organization: University of Wisconsin, Madison. Publication: Directed evolution of a plant Rubisco chaperone with altered client recognition. Li S, Lee B, Lao Y, Lertwiriyapiti S, Huang X, Wang T. Proc Natl Acad Sci U S A. 2025 Sep 16;122(37):e2510701122. doi: 10.1073/pnas.2510701122. Epub 2025 Sep 11. PubMed 40932770.
Backbone
  Vector backbone: cloDF13
  Vector type: Bacterial Expression
Growth in bacteria
  Bacterial resistance: Spectinomycin, 50 μg/mL
  Growth temperature: 37°C
  Growth strain: DH5alpha
  Copy number: Low Copy
Gene/Insert
  Gene/Insert name: AtRaf1, AtRaf2, NtRbcX2, AtBSD2, AtCpn60alpha, AtCpn60beta, AtCpn20
  Species: A. thaliana (mustard weed)
  Entrez Gene: CPN60B (a.k.a. AT1G55490, CPN60BETA, Cpn60beta1, LEN1, LESION INITIATION 1, T5A14.11, T5A14_11, chaperonin 60 beta, chaperonin-60beta1); CPN20 (a.k.a. AT5G20720, ATCPN21, CHAPERONIN 10, CHCPN10, CHLOROPLAST CHAPERONIN 10, CPN10, CPN21, T1M15.120, T1M15_120, chaperonin 20); CPN60A (a.k.a. AT2G28000, CH-CPN60A, CHAPERONIN-60ALPHA, CHLOROPLAST CHAPERONIN 60ALPHA, Cpn60alpha1, SCHLEPPERLESS, SLP, T1E2.8, T1E2_8, chaperonin-60alpha, chaperonin-60alpha1); AT3G04550 (a.k.a. AT3G04550, F7O18.2, F7O18_2)
  Cloning method: Golden Gate
Terms and licenses: Academic/Nonprofit Terms; Industry Terms: Not Available to Industry
How to cite: pTW411a was a gift from Tina Wang (Addgene plasmid # 246582 ; http://n2t.net/addgene:246582 ; RRID:Addgene_246582)
