[The description below was written by a language model from this plasmid's Addgene catalogue record and pLannotate feature annotations shown in this document.]
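Description:
pTW411a is a low-copy bacterial expression plasmid built on a CloDF13 (CDF) origin backbone and assembled by Golden Gate cloning. It is selected with spectinomycin through an aadA gene driven by the bla (AmpR) promoter. Because the CDF origin is compatible with other common replicons, the plasmid can be maintained in E. coli alongside additional plasmids. It also carries its own lacI repressor gene under the lacIq promoter.

The payload is a set of seven chloroplast factors needed to fold and assemble plant Rubisco, arranged as two convergently oriented operons. Each operon is controlled by a tac promoter with a lac operator, so expression is IPTG-inducible. The forward operon encodes the assembly chaperones Raf1, Raf2, RbcX2 and BSD2. The automated annotation labels the second reading frame as ATP1/PDL1, which by position corresponds to the catalogued AtRaf2. The reverse operon encodes the chaperonin system Cpn60alpha, Cpn60beta and the co-chaperonin Cpn20, with T7 gene 10 ribosome binding sites annotated ahead of the latter two cistrons. According to the catalogue entry, RbcX2 comes from Nicotiana tabacum and the other six genes from Arabidopsis thaliana. The feature table matches RbcX2 to the Arabidopsis homologue, probably by similarity. All the coding regions are annotated as fragments. This would be consistent with removal of the transit peptides, but the record does not say so.

The stated purpose is to test a particular combination of A. thaliana and N. tabacum assembly factors, in work on directed evolution of a plant Rubisco chaperone with altered client recognition. The Rubisco subunit genes themselves are not on this plasmid.
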