Features (pLannotate 1.2.2; 23 found; start..end, strand, type, name):
     14..85      +  promoter       AmpR promoter: bla
     86..874     +  CDS            aadA: S3AD_ECOLX - Experimental evidence at protein level: Swiss-Prot protein existence level 1. Mediates bacterial resistance to the antibiotics streptomycin and spectinomycin. From Escherichia coli.
    964..985     +  protein_bind   CAP binding site: CAP binding activates transcription in the presence of cAMP. E. coli catabolite activator protein
   1004..1021    +  promoter       tet promoter (fragment): E. coli promoter for tetracycline efflux protein gene
   1194..1222    +  promoter       tac promoter: strong E. coli promoter; hybrid between the trp and lac UV5 promoters
   1230..1246    +  protein_bind   lac operator: The lac repressor binds to the lac operator to inhibit transcription in E. coli. This inhibition can be relieved by adding lactose or isopropyl-β-D-thiogalactopyranoside (IPTG). lac repressor encoded by lacI
   1336..2499    +  CDS            RAF1.2 (fragment): RAF2_ARATH - Experimental evidence at protein level: Swiss-Prot protein existence level 1. Required for assembly or stability of RuBisCO. Acts at a postchaperonin step to fold and/or assemble the large subunit (rbcL) into RuBisCO. RAF1 brackets an rbcL dimer (rbcL(2)), leading to rbcL(8)-RAF1(4) complex formation. In the next step, RBCS displaces RAF1, thus resulting in holoenzyme formation. From Arabidopsis thaliana (Mouse-ear cress).
   2507..3043    +  CDS            ATP1 (fragment): ATP1_ARATH - Also known as PDL1 From Arabidopsis thaliana (Mouse-ear cress).
   3120..3521    +  CDS            RBCX2 (fragment): RBCX2_ARATH - Experimental evidence at protein level: Swiss-Prot protein existence level 1. Chaperone involved in RuBisCO assembly process. From Arabidopsis thaliana (Mouse-ear cress).
   3575..3814    +  CDS            BSD2 (fragment): BSD2_ARATH - Experimental evidence at protein level: Swiss-Prot protein existence level 1. Chloroplast chaperone required for RuBisCo biogenesis and translational regulation of the RuBisCo large subunit (RbcL) (PubMed:29217567). Stabilizes an end-state assembly intermediate of eight RbcL subunits until the small subunits (RBCSs) become available to produce a complete stable RuBisCo complex containing eight small and eight large subunits (PubMed:29217567). From Arabidopsis thaliana (Mouse-ear cress).
   3924..4529    -  CDS            CPN20 (fragment): CH20_ARATH - Also known as CHCPN10, CPN21. Experimental evidence at protein level: Swiss-Prot protein existence level 1. Involved in abscisic acid (ABA) signaling, independently of its co-chaperone role. Acts as negative regulator of the CHLH-WRKY40 coupled ABA signaling pathway, downstream of CHLH and upstream of WRKY40. From Arabidopsis thaliana (Mouse-ear cress).
   4540..4562    -  RBS            RBS: efficient ribosome binding site from bacteriophage T7 gene 10 (Olins and Rangwala, 1989)
   4607..6244    -  CDS            CPN60B1 (fragment): CPNB1_ARATH - Also known as Cpn60-B(3), LEN1. Experimental evidence at protein level: Swiss-Prot protein existence level 1. Binds RuBisCO small and large subunits and is implicated in the assembly of the enzyme oligomer. Involved in protein assisted folding. Required for proper plastid division. From Arabidopsis thaliana (Mouse-ear cress).
   6255..6277    -  RBS            RBS: efficient ribosome binding site from bacteriophage T7 gene 10 (Olins and Rangwala, 1989)
   6296..7924    -  CDS            CPN60A1 (fragment): CPNA1_ARATH - Also known as Cpn60-A(2), SLP. Experimental evidence at protein level: Swiss-Prot protein existence level 1. Binds RuBisCO small and large subunits and is implicated in the assembly of the enzyme oligomer. Involved in protein assisted folding. Required for proper chloroplast development. From Arabidopsis thaliana (Mouse-ear cress).
   7999..8015    -  protein_bind   lac operator: The lac repressor binds to the lac operator to inhibit transcription in E. coli. This inhibition can be relieved by adding lactose or isopropyl-β-D-thiogalactopyranoside (IPTG). lac repressor encoded by lacI
   8023..8051    -  promoter       tac promoter: strong E. coli promoter; hybrid between the trp and lac UV5 promoters
   8224..8241    -  promoter       tet promoter (fragment): E. coli promoter for tetracycline efflux protein gene
   8260..8281    -  protein_bind   CAP binding site: CAP binding activates transcription in the presence of cAMP. E. coli catabolite activator protein
   8294..8371    +  promoter       lacIq promoter: lacI (mutant); In the lacIq allele, a single base change in the promoter boosts expression of the lacI gene about 10-fold.
   8372..9454    +  CDS            lacI: lac repressor; lacI; The lac repressor binds to the lac operator to inhibit transcription in E. coli. This inhibition can be relieved by adding lactose or isopropyl-β-D-thiogalactopyranoside (IPTG).
   9477..9521    -  terminator     rrnB T1 terminator: transcription terminator T1 from the E. coli rrnB gene
   9611..10349   +  rep_origin     CloDF13 ori: Plasmids containing the CloDF13 (CDF) origin of replication can be propagated in E. coli cells that contain additional plasmids with compatible origins.
>Addgene plasmid #246582 | pTW411a | addgene full sequence | sequence record 490601 | Addgene NGS Result
ATTTTTCTAAATACATTCAAATATGTATCCGCTCATGAGACAATAACCCTGATAAATGCTTCAATAATAT
TGAAAAAGGAAGAGTATGAGGGAAGCGGTGATCGCCGAAGTATCGACTCAACTATCAGAGGTAGTTGGCG
TCATCGAGCGCCATCTCGAACCGACGTTGCTGGCCGTACATTTGTACGGCTCCGCAGTGGATGGCGGCCT
GAAGCCACACAGTGATATTGATTTGCTGGTTACGGTGACCGTAAGGCTTGATGAAACAACGCGGCGAGCT
TTGATCAACGACCTTTTGGAAACTTCGGCTTCCCCTGGAGAGAGCGAGATTCTCCGCGCTGTAGAAGTCA
CCATTGTTGTGCACGACGACATCATTCCGTGGCGTTATCCAGCTAAGCGCGAACTGCAATTTGGAGAATG
GCAGCGCAATGACATTCTTGCAGGTATCTTCGAGCCAGCCACGATCGACATTGATCTGGCTATCTTGCTG
ACAAAAGCAAGAGAACATAGCGTTGCCTTGGTAGGTCCAGCGGCGGAGGAACTCTTTGATCCGGTTCCTG
AACAGGATCTATTTGAGGCGCTAAATGAAACCTTAACGCTATGGAACTCGCCGCCCGACTGGGCTGGAGA
TGAGCGAAATGTAGTGCTTACGTTGTCCCGCATTTGGTACAGCGCAGTAACCGGCAAAATCGCGCCGAAG
GATGTCGCTGCCGACTGGGCAATGGAGCGCCTGCCGGCCCAGTATCAGCCCGTCATACTTGAAGCTAGAC
AGGCTTATCTTGGACAAGAAGAAGATCGCTTGGCCTCGCGCGCAGATCAGTTGGAAGAATTTGTCCACTA
CGTGAAAGGCGAGATCACCAAGGTAGTCGGCAAATAAACGCCATGGGCATTAAAAAATGCCCTCTTGGGT
TATCAAGAGGGTCATTATATTTGCTGAGGAGTGCCGTTAATGCGCAACGCAATTAATGTAAGTTAGCTCA
CTCATTAGGCACAATTCTCATGTTTGACAGCTTATCATCGACTGCACGGTGCACCAATGCTTCTGGCGTC
AGGCAGCCATCGGAAGCTGTGGTATGGCTGTGCAGGTCGTAAATCACTGCATAATTCGTGTCGCTCAAGG
CGCACTCCCGTTCTGGATAATGTTTTTTGCGCCGACATCATAACGGTTCTGGCAAATATTCTGAAATGAG
CTGTTGACAATTAATCATCGGCTCGTATAATGTGTGGAATTGTGAGCGGATAACAATTTCACACAGGAAA
CAGCCAGTCCGTTTAGGTGTTTTCACGAGCACTTCACCAACAACGCGTACAACTAGGAGATATACCATGG
GTATGCAACAGCTCTACCAACCGTTCCGACCACCGTCATCTCCCATTCCAACCCAATTCCGTTCACTCGA
CTCCGCCGGTAAAATCGAAATCCTCGCCGGTCGAATGGCTCTCTGGTTCGAATACGCACCTCTTATCTCT
TCTCTTTACACCGATGGTTTCACTCCTCCAACCATCGAAGAACTCACCGGAATCTCAAGCATCGAACAGA
ACCGTTTAATCGTCGGTGCGCAAGTTCGTGACTCAATTCTTCAATCTATCCATGAACCGGAACTTATTTC
TGCGTTCGACACCGGTGGTGCAGAGCTTCTATACGAAATTCGTCTCCTTAGCACCACGCAGCGTGTTGCA
GCCGCCACATTCATCATTGATCGTAATATTGATTCGAAAGGAGCACAGGATTTGGCACGAGCCATCAAGG
ATTATCCTAACCGTCGTGGAGACGTTGGATGGTTGGATTTTGATTACAACTTACCAGGAGATTGTCTTTC
ATTCTTGTATTACAGGCAGAGCAGAGAGAATAAGAATCCATCGGATCAGAGAACCTCGATGCTTCTACAA
GCATTGGGGGTTGCAGAATCAGAAAAGGCTAAGAACAGGTTGAACACAGAGCTATACGGGGACAAGGAAG
CAGAGAAGGAGAAGGAGAAGAAGAAGAAGGAAGAGGAAGTCAAAGCTATTCGGATTCCAGTGGTGAGGCT
TAAGTTTGGAGAAGTAGCAGAAGCGACCTCGGTGGTAGTTTTACCGGTTTGTAAAGCAGAGGAAGGGGAA
AAGAAGATTCTTGAAGCTCCAATGGAGATCATAGCCGGAGGGGATTTTAAGGTGGTTGAGGCGGAGAAAG
GATGGAAGAGATGGGTAGTGCTTCCGTCGTGGAACCCAGTGGCAGCCATTGGGAAAGGCGGTGTGGCGGT
TTCTTTCAGGGATGATAGAAAAGTGCTGCCTTGGGATGGAAAGGAGGAGCCTTTACTGGTAGTGGCCGAT
AGGGTGAGGAATGTTGTGGAGGCTGATGACGGGTATTATCTCGTGGTGGCTGAGAACGGACTTAAGCTAG
AGAAAGGATCAGATTTGAAGGCGAGAGAGGTGAAGGAGAGTTTAGGGATGGTTGTTTTGGTGGTGAGGCC
GCCAAGAGAAGATGATGATGATTGGCAGACAAGTCATCAGAACTGGGACTGAATTACAAAAATTAGGAGA
TATACATATGATGTCTAATCTGGCGCAGGATTTTCTTGGTGACTTCGGAGCTCGTGACCCTTACCCGGAG
GAGATAGCGAGTCAATTCGGAGATAAAGTGTTGGGATGCCAAAGCACTGAGCACAAGATTTTGATACCAA
ACGCATCTGTTTTGTCTCTCTCCCAGCTTCAGTGTTCCCCTGTTTCGTCTTCACAGCCTCCTTTGTCCGG
CGATGATGCCAGAACTCTCCTCCACAAGGTTTTGGGATGGAGTATAGTGGATAATGAAGCGGGTGGTCTG
AAAATAAGGTGTATGTGGAAAGTGAGGGATTTTGGGTGCGGTGTTGAACTCATAAACAGGATCCATAAGG
TTGCTGAAGCTTCTGGTCATTACCCTTCTCTTCACTTGGAAAGTCCTACCCAAGTTCGAGCTGAACTATT
TACCTCTTCTATCGGAGGGTTGAGCATGAATGATTTCATAATGGCGGCTAAAATAGATGATATCAAGACT
TCTGATCTTTCCCCTAGGAAAAGAGCTTGGGCGTGACGGCTGAAATTAATGAGGAGATATACATATGGCA
AAAGCATTTAAGGGTAATTACAAGAATTTAAAGAAGGAGAAAAAGAGTAGGAGGAATCTTGTGGTTGTCA
GTGATTTAGGTGGACAGTATGAATATGGCTTTGATGATATCAAAACGCAAATTCTTAACTACTTCACATT
TAAAGCAGTGAGGACTATTTTGAACCAGCTTAATGAAATGGACTCTCCACAATATCAATGGTTCAATGAT
TATGTTACAGTAAATAAGCTTAGGGATGGGAAGCGTTTTATTCGCAACCTTGCTAAGGAGAAGCAAGAAC
TCGCTGAAAAAGTGATGGTAACACGGCTCAGTCTGTATGCGAAATGGATAAAAAAATGTGATCACGAGGA
GATCTACAACCGAATATCTGATCAGAATGTGGAAGTGATGCGTGAGCGGCTCATGGAAACTGTGATTTGG
CCATCAGATGACACGAACTCGGAGAGAGTTGGGTAATTCAGCTAAGACACTGCACAGGAGATATACATAT
GATGGCCGCAAACAATAATCCTCAGGGCACTAAACCAAACAGTTTAGTTTGTGCAAATTGTGAAGGGGAA
GGTTGTGTGGCATGTTCTCAATGCAAAGGAGGTGGTGTGAATTTGATTGATCATTTCAATGGTCAGTTTA
AAGCTGGTGCACTCTGTTGGCTTTGCAGAGGTAAAAAGGAGGTGTTGTGTGGGGACTGCAATGGAGCTGG
TTTCATTGGTGGGTTCTTGAGCACCTTCGATGAGTAGAGTCAGTAGGGCCCTAAAAAAAAACCCCGCCCC
TGACAGGGCAGGGTTTTTTTTGGCGAAAAAACCCCGCTGAAGCGGGGTTTTTTGCGTACATTGGCTCCGT
CTAAGAAAGTATAGCCATCACATCTGAAGCTCTGAGGGCAATGTAGTTGGAACCATCTTTGCCCTTGAAG
TCGTTACCAGCATACTTGGAGTAAAGTACTGTGCTTCCGGTTGATACTGGTAGAGGCGTAATTTTACCTT
CCTCGTCTAGGGAACCCGGTCCAACTGCTATCACGGTGCCAATAGAAGGCTTCTCTTTGGTAGTCTCGGT
TAACAACAACCCTCCAGCTGTTTTCTCCTCCGCCTCAGCAACCTTAATAAAGACTCGGTCATTCAAAGGT
TTGAGATCTTTGATGTCCTCTGTCTCAAGAATGCCAACAATATCATCTTCCTTGAGGATAAGATGCTTCA
CATCATTGAACTCCACCTCAGTTCCTGCGTATTTGGAGTAGATAATTTGTGCTCCAGTAGGGACAGTGAT
ATCAATTTTGTTCTTCCCAATAGTTCTTCCTTCACCCACAGCAACGACTTCACCTCCTTGAGGTTTTGAT
TGAGCAGTGGATGGAAGTAAGATACCACCTAAAGTCTTCTCCTCTGCCTCCTTGATCTTCACCAAAACTC
GATCTCCCAATGGCTTAATTGAAGTATACTTAGGGGCAACAACAGAGGCCATATGTATATCTCCTTCTTA
AAGTTAAACAAAATTATTTCTAGAGGGCAATTGTTATCCGGTCGACGTCGACCTTAGTATCCGTAACCTG
AGTTGTCCATTGGGTTGCCGACGGGAACTGGTTCAGGTTCCTTGATCTCAACAACAACGCAGTCCGACAT
CAAGAAAGTCTTTGCAACCGAAGCTGCGTGTTCCAAGCAACATCTCACAACCTTTGTTGGATCGATGATT
CCTGCAGCCATCAAATCCTCGTACTTGCCGGTTGCAGCATTGTAACCGAATTTCACGTTATCGTTGGAAA
GCACCTTCTCGCTAACTACACTTCCATTAACACCAGCATTCTTGGCGATTAGTTTTAGGGGGTAACTTAG
TGCTCTTTTAACTATATCCGCTCCAACCTTTTCTTCATCATTATCAAGCGTGGCTTTAATGGCATCAACC
TTGGAAGCAAGACGAAGCAGAGTGCAACCACCACCAACAACAATACCTTCCTCGACAGCGGCCTTTGTTG
CATTAAGAGCATCTTCAACTCTCAACTTCTTCTCTTTGAGTTCTGTCTCAGTTTGTGCTCCAACCTGAAT
CACAGCAACTCCACCAGAGAGCTTTGCAATTCTCTCATTGAGTTTCTCCTTCTCGTAATCTTGCTCCGCT
TGCTCAATAAGATTTTTAATCTGTGTAACACGCTTTTTCACTGCATCCTGTGTGCTTCCATCACCCACTA
TGGTCGAGGTTTCCTTTGTGAGGACAACCTTTGAAGCATTACCAAGAACCTCTTTTCCAGCTTTGTCAAG
TGAAAGACCAACTTCCTCACGGATCACAGTTGCTCCAGTTAGAATGGCAATATCATCAAGGTATTGGCTC
TTGCGCTCTCCAAACCCTGGAGCTCTGAGAGCTGCTATCTTCAGTGTACCTCTAAGCTTGTTTACAACAA
GAGTCGCTAAAGCTTCTTGTTCAATGTCTTCAGCAATAATTAATATTGGGTATCCGCCTCTAATTGCATC
CTCCAAAACACCAACAAGATCCCTTGCATTGGTAATTTTCTTGTCAACGAGAAGTAACTTGCAATTGTCG
AACTCGACGGACATTTTCTCGCTGTCTGTCACAAAGTAAGGAGAGATATAACCACGGTCAAATTGCATTC
CTTCTACGACGTAGAGGTTGTTCTCGGCACTTTTACCCTCCTCAAGGGTAACCACACCTTTCCTGCCCAC
TTTGCTCATTGCTTCAGCAATCATATTTCCAATTTCGTCGTTGTTACCCGCACTAACAGCTGCAACATCT
GCAAGTTCACTGTCTTCAACCTCCTTAGACATTTTCTTGAGCTCGGTAACCAAAGCCTTTGCTGTCTTCT
CAATACCTCTGGTGATCAAAACAGGGTTTGCACCAGCAGCTACCACCTTGACACCCTCAGCGATAAAACC
TTGTGCAAGAACAACAGATGTTGTTGTACCGTCACCAGCCAAGTCATTGGTTTTGGCAGCCGCTTGCCTC
ACAAGCTTAGCGCCAATGTTCTCAACCGGGTCTTCCAACTCAACCTCTCTTGCAACAGTCACACCATCAT
TAACAATTCGTGGTGATCCATACTTGCTCTCAAGAACAACATTTCGTCCTTTGGGTCCAAGTGTAACGCC
AACAAGATCTGCGAGCTTGTTGACACCAGCTTGAAGTCTCCTAATGGTAGTCCCATCTTTGTTGAAATGT
AATTCCTTTGCTGCCATATGTATATCTCCTTCTTAAAGTTAAACAAAATTATTTCTAGCTCCTTACACCA
TGAGGCCCTCAGGAGCAGCAGCAGCAGGAGCCTTGGGTTTCGGTTTGTCAACAACAATGGCCTGAGTGGT
CAGTACCATTCCTGCTACGGAAGCAGCGTTCTGTAGCGCACATCTTGTCACTTTAGCCGGATCAATCACT
CCAGCTTCGAACAGATTCTCGTAAGTATCAGTCATTGCGTTGTACCCATTCTCCCAATCGCTGAACATAA
TCTTTTCCACAACAACTTCTCCTTCAACTCCAGCGTTCTGAGCAATAAGAGCAGCTGGTGACAGCAATGC
CTTTTGTACTATGTCAGCTCCCAAACGTTCATCAGCATCCTCAAAAGTCTCCTTAATGGCGGGAATAACA
GTGGAGAGATGCACCAAAGCAGCACCACCACCTGGAACTATGCCTTCCTCGATAGCAGCAAATGTTGCGT
TCTTTGCATCCTCGATACGAAGCTTACGGTCCTCAAGCTCAGTTTCAGTTGCTGCTCCGACTTTAATGAC
AGCAACACCTCCAGATAGCTTCGCAATTCTCTCAGCGAGCTTCTCTGAGTCATACACAGAATCAGTCTCA
AATAGTTCTTTCTTCAGCTGAGCAATCCGAGCTTGTAATTCGTCCTTGGAAGCTGCATCTGCAATGAGGG
TAGTCGAATCTTTGCTAATCGTGACTTTTCGGGCAATACCCAATTGATCTATGGTTGCGTTTTCAACCAG
TAAGCTCATGTCCATGGCTAGGTACTCAGCTCCTGTCAAGATTGCAATATCTTGAAGCATGGCTTTTCTT
CTTTCTCCAAATCCTGGCGCTTTAACGGCAACAACATTGAGGACACCACGAAGCTTGTTCACGACAAGGG
TAGCTAAGGCTTCACCAGTAACATCCTCTGCAATAATCAACAACGGAGCACGAAGCTGAGTGGTCTTCTC
CAAAATAGGGATGATGTCTTTGATCGCAGTGATCTTCTGATCAGTGATCAATACCCTAGCATTCTCAAAC
TCAGCTAGTAGTTTCTCAGGGTTTGTAACAAACTGAGGCGAGATGTAACCTCTGTCAATCTCCATCCCTT
CTTCAACTTCGACCGTGGTTTCAAAAGAAGATGAAGATTCAATGGACAAAACACCATCAGGTCCAACTTT
GTCGATGGCATCAGCAATCATTGACCCTATAAGGTCATCATTTCCAGCAGAGATAGAAGCCACAGCTCTG
ATGTCATCACGACCTTTCACGGGCCTAGCTTTCTTCTGAAGCTCTTCGATCAGACCTTGAACAGTCTTAT
CAATTCCCCTCTTGAGTGAAACGGGATTCGCACCAGAAGTGACGCTCAACAATCCATGTTTGATTATCTC
CCGAGCAAGGATAGACGCAGTGGTTGTCCCATCACCAGCAGAGTCATTAGTCTTACTCGCAACCTCACGA
ATAAGCGCTGCACCAGCATTTTCCATGGCATTAGGTAACTCAATAGCTCTAGCAATGGTGACTCCATCAT
TCACAACCTTAGGACTTCCAAATTCATCCAACACAACATTCCTCCCTCTGGGGCCAAGCGTAAGACCAAC
ACAATCAGCAAGCTTATCAATACCAGCTTGTAGAGCAGCTCTAGAGTGCTGGTCAAAAGCTATTTCCTTT
ACATTCATATGTATATCTCCTACTGCACCTATTGTTGGTGAAGTGCTCGTGAAAACACCTAAACGGACTG
GCTGTTTCCTGTGTGAAATTGTTATCCGCTCACAATTCCACACATTATACGAGCCGATGATTAATTGTCA
ACAGCTCATTTCAGAATATTTGCCAGAACCGTTATGATGTCGGCGCAAAAAACATTATCCAGAACGGGAG
TGCGCCTTGAGCGACACGAATTATGCAGTGATTTACGACCTGCACAGCCATACCACAGCTTCCGATGGCT
GCCTGACGCCAGAAGCATTGGTGCACCGTGCAGTCGATGATAAGCTGTCAAACATGAGAATTGTGCCTAA
TGAGTGAGCTAACTTACATTAATTGCGTTGCGCGACACCATCGAATGGTGCAAAACCTTTCGCGGTATGG
CATGATAGCGCCCGGAAGAGAGTCAATTCAGGGTGGTGAATGTGAAACCAGTAACGTTATACGATGTCGC
AGAGTATGCCGGTGTCTCTTATCAGACCGTTTCCCGCGTGGTGAACCAGGCCAGCCACGTTTCTGCGAAA
ACGCGGGAAAAAGTGGAAGCGGCGATGGCGGAGCTGAATTACATTCCCAACCGCGTGGCACAACAACTGG
CGGGCAAACAGTCGTTGCTGATTGGCGTTGCCACCTCCAGTCTGGCCCTGCACGCGCCGTCGCAAATTGT
CGCGGCGATTAAATCTCGCGCCGATCAACTGGGTGCCAGCGTGGTGGTGTCGATGGTAGAACGAAGCGGC
GTCGAAGCCTGTAAAGCGGCGGTGCACAATCTTCTCGCGCAACGCGTCAGTGGGCTGATCATTAACTATC
CGCTGGATGACCAGGATGCCATTGCTGTGGAAGCTGCCTGCACTAATGTTCCGGCGTTATTTCTTGATGT
CTCTGACCAGACACCCATCAACAGTATTATTTTCTCCCATGAAGACGGTACGCGACTGGGCGTGGAGCAT
CTGGTCGCATTGGGTCACCAGCAAATCGCGCTGTTAGCGGGCCCATTAAGTTCTGTCTCGGCGCGTCTGC
GTCTGGCTGGCTGGCATAAATATCTCACTCGCAATCAAATTCAGCCGATAGCGGAACGGGAAGGCGACTG
GAGTGCCATGTCCGGTTTTCAACAAACCATGCAAATGCTGAATGAGGGCATCGTTCCCACTGCGATGCTG
GTTGCCAACGATCAGATGGCGCTGGGCGCAATGCGCGCCATTACCGAGTCCGGGCTGCGCGTTGGTGCGG
ATATCTCGGTAGTGGGATACGACGATACCGAAGACAGCTCATGTTATATCCCGCCGTTAACCACCATCAA
ACAGGATTTTCGCCTGCTGGGGCAAACCAGCGTGGACCGCTTGCTGCAACTCTCTCAGGGCCAGGCGGTG
AAGGGCAATCAGCTGTTGCCCGTCTCACTGGTGAAAAGAAAAACCACCCTGGCGCCCAATACGCAAACCG
CCTCTCCCCGCGCGTTGGCCGATTCATTAATGCAGCTGGCACGACAGGTTTCCCGACTGGAAAGCGGGCA
GTGAAGGGTCCCTAAGTCTCCTCAGCAAAACGAAAGGCCCAGTCTTTCGACTGAGCCTTTCGTTTTATTT
GACCGGATGTCCTCTTCCTCCTGGGCTGACTTCAGGTGCTACATTTGAAGAGATAAATTGCACTGAAATC
TAGAGCGGTTCAGTAGAAAAGATCAAAGGATCTTCTTGAGATCCTTTTTTTCTGCGCGTAATCTTTTGCC
CTGTAAACGAAAAAACCACCTGGGGAGGTGGTTTGATCGAAGGTTAAGTCAGTTGGGGAACTGCTTAACC
GTGGTAACTGGCTTTCGCAGAGCACAGCAACCAAATCTGTCCTTCCAGTGTAGCCGGACTTTGGCGCACA
CTTCAAGAGCAACCGCGTGTTTAGCTAAACAAATCCTCTGCGAACTCCCAGTTACCAATGGCTGCTGCCA
GTGGCGTTTTACCGTGCTTTTCCGGGTTGGACTCAAGTGAACAGTTACCGGATAAGGCGCAGCAGTCGGG
CTGAACGGGGAGTTCTTGCTTACAGCCCAGCTTGGAGCGAACGACCTACACCGAGCCGAGATACCAGTGT
GTGAGCTATGAGAAAGCGCCACACTTCCCGTAAGGGAGAAAGGCGGAACAGGTATCCGGTAAACGGCAGG
GTCGGAACAGGAGAGCGCAAGAGGGAGCGACCCGCCGGAAACGGTGGGGATCTTTAAGTCCTGTCGGGTT
TCGCCCGTACTGTCAGATTCATGGTTGAGCCTCACGGCTCCCACAGATGCACCGGAAAAGCGTCTGTTTA
TGTGAACTCTGGCAGGAGGGCGGAGCCTATGGAAAAACGCCACCGGCGCGGCCCTGCTGTTTTGCCTCAC
ATGTTAGTCCCCTGCTTATCCACGGAATCTGTGGGTAACTTTGTATGTGTCCGCAGCGCCCGCCGCAGTC
TCACGCCCGGAGCGTAGCGACCGAGTGACGGCCTTAATTTGGCTT
